>Addgene plasmid #174604 | pMP71-mGFP-llo190-mc38minor | addgene full sequence | sequence record 344450 | Addgene NGS Result
CCGCCACAACATCGAGGACGGCAGCGTGCAGCTCGCCGACCACTACCAGCAGAACACCCCCATCGGCGAC
GGCCCCGTGCTGCTGCCCGACAACCACTACCTGAGCACCCAGTCCGCCCTGAGCAAAGACCCCAACGAGA
AGCGCGATCACATGGTCCTGCTGGAGTTCGTGACCGCCGCCGGGATCACTCTCAGCTCAGGCAGTTCAGT
TGAACGGTGGAACGAGAAGTATGCTCAAGCCTATCCTAATGTGTCCGCTAAGATTGATTCTTCTGGCTCT
AGTGGAGATCCCAGTAGTCCTTATTCCCTTCACTACCTGTCCCCTACTGGTGTGAATGAATCTTCCGGGT
CCTCCGCAAGAGATGAAACTGCCGCACTCTTGAACTCCGCAGTGTTGGGGGCTGCCCCCCTTTCCTCAGG
CTCCTCTAAACTTTTGAGTTTTATGGCCCCCATAGACCATACAACAATGTCCGATGACGCACTCTGAGAA
TTCGAGCATCTTACCGCCATTTATTCCCATATTTGTTCTGTTTTTCTTGATTTGGGTATACATTTAAATG
TTAATAAAACAAAATGGTGGGGCAATCATTTACATTTTATGGGATATGTAATTACTAGTTCAGGTGTATT
GCCACAAGACAAACATGTTAAGAAACTTTCCCGTTATTTACGCTCTGTTCCTGTTAATCAACCTCTGGAT
TACAAAATTTGTGAAAGATTGACTGATATTCTTAACTATGTTGCTCCTTTTACGCTGTGTGGATATGCTG
CTTTAATGCCTCTGTATCATGCTATTGCTTCCCGTACGGCTTTCGTTTTCTCCTCCTTGTATAAATCCTG
GTTGCTGTCTCTTTATGAGGAGTTGTGGCCCGTTGTCCGTCAACGTGGCGTGGTGTGCTCTGTGTTTGCT
GACGCAACCCCCACTGGCTGGGGCATTGCCACCACCTGTCAACTCCTTTCTGGGACTTTCGCTTTCCCCC
TCCCGATCGCCACGGCAGAACTCATCGCCGCCTGCCTTGCCCGCTGCTGGACAGGGGCTAGGTTGCTGGG
CACTGATAATTCCGTGGTGTTGTCGGGGAAGCTGACGTCCTTTCCATGGCTGCTCGCCTGTGTTGCCAAC
TGGATCCTGCGCGGGACGTCCTTCTGCTACGTCCCTTCGGCTCTCAATCCAGCGGACCTCCCTTCCCGAG
GCCTTCTGCCGGTTCTGCGGCCTCTCCCGCGTCTTCGCTTTCGGCCTCCGACGAGTCGGATCTCCCTTTG
GGCCGCCTCCCCGCCTGTTTCGCCTCGGCGTCCGGTCCGTGTTGCTTGGTCGTCACCTGTGCAGAATTGC
GAACCATGGATTCCACCGTGAACTTTGTCTCCTGGCATGCAAATCGTCAACTTGGCATGCCAAGAATAAT
TCGGATCCAAGCTTAGGCCTGCTCGCTTTCTTGCTGTCCCATTTCTATTAAAGGTTCCTTTGTTCCCTAA
GTCCAACTACTAAACTGGGGGATATTATGAAGGGCCTTGAGCATCTGGATTCTGCCTAGCGCTAAGCTTA
ACACGAGCCATAGATAGAATAAAAGATTTTATTTAGTCTCCAGAAAAAGGGGGGAATGAAAGACCCCACC
TGTAGGTTTGGCAAGCTAGCTTAAGTAACGCCATTTTGCAAGGCATGGAAAATACATAACTGAGAATAGA
GAAGTTCAGATCAAGGTTAGGAACAGAGAGACAGCAGAATATGGGCCAAACAGGATATCTGTGGTAAGCA
GTTCCTGCCCCGGCTCAGGGCCAAGAACAGTTGGAACAGCAGAATATGGGCCAAACAGGATATCTGTGGT
AAGCAGTTCCTGCCCCGGCTCAGGGCCAAGAACAGATGGTCCCCAGATGCGGTCCCGCCCTCAGCAGTTT
CTAGAGAACCATCAGATGTTTCCAGGGTGCCCCAAGGACCTGAAATGACCCTGTGCCTTATTTGAACTAA
CCAATCAGTTCGCTTCTCGCTTCTGTTCGCGCGCTTCTGCTCCCCGAGCTCAATAAAAGAGCCCACAACC
CCTCACTCGGCGCGCCAGTCCTCCGATAGACTGCGTCGCCCGGGTACCCGTGTTCTCAATAAACCCTCTT
GCAGTTGCATCCGACTCGTGGTCTCGCTGTTCCTTGGGAGGGTCTCCTCTGAGTGATTGACTGCCCACCT
CGGGGGTCTTTCATTCTCGAGCAGCTTGGCGTAATCATGGTCATAGCTGTTTCCTGTGTGAAATTGTTAT
CCGCTCACAATTCCACACAACATACGAGCCGGAAGCATAAAGTGTAAAGCCTGGGGTGCCTAATGAGTGA
GCTAACTCACATTAATTGCGTTGCGCTCACTGCCCGCTTTCCAGTCGGGAAACCTGTCGTGCCAGCTGCA
TTAATGAATCGGCCAACGCGCGGGGAGAGGCGGTTTGCGTATTGGGCGCTCTTCCGCTCCCTCGCTCACT
GACTCGCTGCGCTCGGTCGTTCGGCTGCGGCGAGCGGTATCAGCTCACTCAAAGGCGGTAATACGGTTAT
CCACAGAATCAGGGGATAACGCAGGAAAGAACATGTGAGCAAAAGGCCAGCAAAAGGCCAGGAACCGTAA
AAAGGCCGCGTTGCTGGCGTTTTTCCATAGGCTCCGCCCCCCTGACGAGCATCACAAAAATCGACGCTCA
AGTCAGAGGTGGCGAAACCCGACAGGACTATAAAGATACCAGGCGTTTCCCCCTGGAAGCTCCCTCGTGC
GCTCTCCTGTTCCGACCCTGCCGCTTACCGGATACCTGTCCGCCTTTCTCCCTTCGGGAAGCGTGGCGCT
TTCTCATAGCTCACGCTGTAGGTATCTCAGTTCGGTGTAGGTCGTTCGCTCCAAGCTGGGCTGTGTGCAC
GAACCCCCCGTTCAGCCCGACCGCTGCGCCTTATCCGGTAACTATCGTCTTGAGTCCAACCCGGTAAGAC
ACGACTTATCGCCACTGGCAGCAGCCACTGGTAACAGGATTAGCAGAGCGAGGTATGTAGGCGGTGCTAC
AGAGTTCTTGAAGTGGTGGCCTAACTACGGCTACACTAGAAGAACAGTATTTGGTATCTGCGCTCTGCTG
AAGCCAGTTACCTTCGGAAAAAGAGTTGGTAGCTCTTGATCCGGCAAACAAACCACCGCTGGTAGCGGTG
GTTTTTTTGTTTGCAAGCAGCAGATTACGCGCAGAAAAAAAGGATCTCAAGAAGATCCTTTGATCTTTTC
TACGGGGTCTGACGCTCAGTGGAACGAAAACTCACGTTAAGGGATTTTGGTCATGAGATTATCAAAAAGG
ATCTTCACCTAGATCCTTTTAAATTAAAAATGAAGTTTTAAATCAATCTAAAGTATATATGAGTAAACTT
GGTCTGACAGTTACCAATGCTTAATCAGTGAGGCACCTATCTCAGCGATCTGTCTATTTCGTTCATCCAT
AGTTGCCTGACTCCCCGTCGTGTAGATAACTACGATACGGGAGGGCTTACCATCTGGCCCCAGTGCTGCA
ATGATACCGCGAGACCCACGCTCACCGGCTCCAGATTTATCAGCAATAAACCAGCCAGCCGGAAGGGCCG
AGCGCAGAAGTGGTCCTGCAACTTTATCCGCCTCCATCCAGTCTATTAATTGTTGCCGGGAAGCTAGAGT
AAGTAGTTCGCCAGTTAATAGTTTGCGCAACGTTGTTGCCATTGCTACAGGCATCGTGGTGTCACGCTCG
TCGTTTGGTATGGCTTCATTCAGCTCCGGTTCCCAACGATCAAGGCGAGTTACATGATCCCCCATGTTGT
GCAAAAAAGCGGTTAGCTCCTTCGGTCCTCCGATCGTTGTCAGAAGTAAGTTGGCCGCAGTGTTATCACT
CATGGTTATGGCAGCACTGCATAATTCTCTTACTGTCATGCCATCCGTAAGATGCTTTTCTGTGACTGGT
GAGTACTCAACCAAGTCATTCTGAGAATAGTGTATGCGGCGACCGAGTTGCTCTTGCCCGGCGTCAATAC
GGGATAATACCGCGCCACATAGCAGAACTTTAAAAGTGCTCATCATTGGAAAACGTTCTTCGGGGCGAAA
ACTCTCAAGGATCTTACCGCTGTTGAGATCCAGTTCGATGTAACCCACTCGTGCACCCAACTGATCTTCA
GCATCTTTTACTTTCACCAGCGTTTCTGGGTGAGCAAAAACAGGAAGGCAAAATGCCGCAAAAAAGGGAA
TAAGGGCGACACGGAAATGTTGAATACTCATACTCTTCCTTTTTCAATATTATTGAAGCATTTATCAGGG
TTATTGTCTCATGAGCGGATACATATTTGAATGTATTTAGAAAAATAAACAAATAGGGGTTCCGCGCACA
TTTCCCCGAAAAGTGCCACCTGACGTCTAAGAAACCATTATTATCATGACATTAACCTATAAAAATAGGC
GTATCACGAGGCCCTTTCGTCTCGCGCGTTTCGGTGATGACGGTGAAAACCTCTGACACATGCAGCTCCC
GGAGACGGTCACAGCTTGTCTGTAAGCGGATGCCGGGAGCAGACAAGCCCGTCAGGGCGCGTCAGCGGGT
GTTGGCGGGTGTCGGGGCTGGCTTAACTATGCGGCATCAGAGCAGATTGTACTGAGAGTGCACCATATGC
GGTGTGAAATACCGCACAGATGCGTAAGGAGAAAATACCGCATCAGGCGCCATTCGCCATTCAGGCTGCG
CAACTGTTGGGAAGGGCGATCGGTGCGGGCCTCTTCGCTATTACGCCAGCTGGCGAAAGGGGGATGTGCT
GCAAGGCGATTAAGTTGGGTAACGCCAGGGTTTTCCCAGTCACGACGTTGTAAAACGACGGCCAGTGAAT
TAGTACTCTAGCTTAAGTAACGCCATTTTGCAAGGCATGGAAAATACATAACTGAGAATAGAGAAGTTCA
GATCAAGGTTAGGAACAGAGAGACAGCAGAATATGGGCCAAACAGGATATCTGTGGTAAGCAGTTCCTGC
CCCGGCTCAGGGCCAAGAACAGTTGGAACAGCAGAATATGGGCCAAACAGGATATCTGTGGTAAGCAGTT
CCTGCCCCGGCTCAGGGCCAAGAACAGATGGTCCCCAGATGCGGTCCCGCCCTCAGCAGTTTCTAGAGAA
CCATCAGATGTTTCCAGGGTGCCCCAAGGACCTGAAATGACCCTGTGCCTTATTTGAACTAACCAATCAG
TTCGCTTCTCGCTTCTGTTCGCGCGCTTCTGCTCCCCGAGCTCAATAAAAGAGCCCACAACCCCTCACTC
GGCGCGCCAGTCCTCCGATAGACTGCGTCGCCCGGGTACCCGTATTCCCAATAAAGCCTCTTGCTGTTTG
CATCCGAATCGTGGACTCGCTGATCCTTGGGAGGGTCTCCTCAGATTGATTGACTGCCCACCTCGGGGGT
CTTTCATTTGGAGGTTCCACCGAGATTTGGAGACCCCTGCCCAGGGACCACCGACCCCCCCGCCGGGAGG
TAAGCTGGCCAGCGGTCGTTTCGTGTCTGTCTCTGTCTTTGTGCGTGTTTGTGCCGGCATCTAATGTTTG
CGCCTGCGTCTGTACTAGTTGGCTAACTAGATCTGTATCTGGCGGTCCCGCGGAAGAACTGACGAGTTCG
TATTCCCGGCCGCAGCCCCTGGGAGACGTCCCAGCGGCCTCGGGGGCCCGTTTTGTGGCCCATTCTGTAT
CAGTTAACCTACCCGAGTCGGACTTTTTGGAGCTCCGCCACTGTCCGAGGGGTACGTGGCTTTGTTGGGG
GACGAGAGACAGAGACACTTCCCGCCCCCGTCTGAATTTTTGCTTTCGGTTTTACGCCGAAACCGCGCCG
CGCGTCTTGTCTGCTGCAGCATCGTTCTGTGTTGTCTCTGTCTGACTGTGTTTCTGTATTTGTCTGAAAA
TTAGCTCGACAAAGTTAAGTAATAGTCCCTCTCTCCAAGCTCACTTACAGGCGGCCGCCATGCTCTGTTG
CATGAGGCGGACTAAGCAGGTGGAAAAAAACGATGAAGACCAAAAAATTATGGTGAGCAAGGGCGAGGAG
CTGTTCACCGGGGTGGTGCCCATCCTGGTCGAGCTGGACGGCGACGTAAACGGCCACAAGTTCAGCGTGT
CCGGCGAGGGCGAGGGCGATGCCACCTACGGCAAGCTGACCCTGAAGTTCATCTGCACCACCGGCAAGCT
GCCCGTGCCCTGGCCCACCCTCGTGACCACCCTGACCTACGGCGTGCAGTGCTTCAGCCGCTACCCCGAC
CACATGAAGCAGCACGACTTCTTCAAGTCCGCCATGCCCGAAGGCTACGTCCAGGAGCGCACCATCTTCT
TCAAGGACGACGGCAACTACAAGACCCGCGCCGAGGTGAAGTTCGAGGGCGACACCCTGGTGAACCGCAT
CGAGCTGAAGGGCATCGACTTCAAGGAGGACGGCAACATCCTGGGGCACAAGCTGGAGTACAACTACAAC
AGCCACAACGTCTATATCATGGCCGACAAGCAGAAGAACGGCATCAAGGTGAACTTCAAGAT
Features (pLannotate 1.2.2; 24 found; start..end, strand, type, name):
    248..364     +  CDS            Cpne1 (fragment): CPNE1_MOUSE - Experimental evidence at protein level: Swiss-Prot protein existence level 1. Calcium-dependent phospholipid-binding protein that plays a role in calcium-mediated intracellular processes. Involved in the TNF- alpha receptor signaling pathway in a calcium-dependent manner. Exhibits calcium-dependent phospholipid binding properties. Plays a role in neuronal progenitor cell differentiation; induces neurite outgrowth via a AKT-dependent signaling cascade and calcium-independent manner. May recruit target proteins to the cell membrane in a calcium- dependent manner. May function in me
    425..481     +  CDS            Aatf (fragment): AATF_MOUSE - Also known as Che1, Trb. Experimental evidence at protein level: Swiss-Prot protein existence level 1. May function as a general inhibitor of the histone deacetylase HDAC1. Binding to the pocket region of RB1 may displace HDAC1 from RB1/E2F complexes, leading to activation of E2F target genes and cell cycle progression. Conversely, displacement of HDAC1 from SP1 bound to the CDKN1A promoter leads to increased expression of this CDK inhibitor and blocks cell cycle progression (By similarity). From Mus musculus (Mouse).
    495..554     +  CDS            S (fragment): HBSAG_WHV6 - Experimental evidence at transcript level: Swiss-Prot protein existence level 2. The middle envelope protein plays an important role in the budding of the virion. It is involved in the induction of budding in a nucleocapsid independent way. In this process the majority of envelope proteins bud to form subviral lipoprotein particles of 22 nm of diameter that do not contain a nucleocapsid (By similarity). From Woodchuck hepatitis B virus (isolate w64/pWS23) (WHV).
    686..1089    +  misc_feature   WPRE: woodchuck hepatitis virus posttranscriptional regulatory element
   1096..1392    +  CDS            X (fragment): X_WHV1 - Experimental evidence at protein level: Swiss-Prot protein existence level 1. Multifunctional protein that plays a role in silencing host antiviral defenses and promoting viral transcription. Does not seem to be essential for HBV infection. May be directly involved in development of cirrhosis and liver cancer (hepatocellular carcinoma). Most of cytosolic activities involve modulation of cytosolic calcium. The effect on apoptosis is controversial depending on the cell types in which the studies have been conducted. May induce apoptosis by localizing in mitochondria and causing loss of
   1421..1528    +  polyA_signal   β-globin poly(A) (fragment): human β-globin polyadenylation signal
   1595..2185    +  LTR            LTR: long terminal repeat from Moloney murine leukemia virus
   2234..2250    -  protein_bind   lac operator: The lac repressor binds to the lac operator to inhibit transcription in E. coli. This inhibition can be relieved by adding lactose or isopropyl-β-D-thiogalactopyranoside (IPTG). lac repressor encoded by lacI
   2258..2288    -  promoter       lac promoter: promoter for the E. coli lac operon
   2303..2324    -  protein_bind   CAP binding site: CAP binding activates transcription in the presence of cAMP. E. coli catabolite activator protein
   2337..2429    -  CDS            lacI (fragment): lac repressor; lacI; The lac repressor binds to the lac operator to inhibit transcription in E. coli. This inhibition can be relieved by adding lactose or isopropyl-β-D-thiogalactopyranoside (IPTG).
   2612..3200    -  rep_origin     ori: high-copy-number ColE1/pMB1/pBR322/pUC origin of replication
   3371..4231    -  CDS            AmpR: β-lactamase; bla; confers resistance to ampicillin, carbenicillin, and related antibiotics
   4232..4336    -  promoter       AmpR promoter: bla
   4431..4466    +  CDS            rop (fragment): Rop protein, which maintains plasmids at low copy number; rop
   4568..4667    +  misc_feature   bom (fragment): basis of mobility region from pBR322
   4673..4830    -  CDS            lacZα (fragment): LacZα fragment of β-galactosidase; lacZ fragment
   4838..4919    +  LTR            3' LTR (ΔU3) (fragment): self-inactivating 3' long terminal repeat (LTR) from Moloney murine leukemia virus
   4929..5375    +  LTR            LTR: long terminal repeat from Moloney murine leukemia virus
   5537..5638    +  ncRNA          Gammaretro CES: Accession: RF00374 - Gammaretrovirus core encapsidation signal
   5678..5881    +  CDS            GGAG_MLVAV (fragment): Experimental evidence at protein level: Swiss-Prot protein existence level 1. Plays a role in viral particle release. Presumably acts by facilitating the fission of the virion bud at the cell surface (PubMed:17267509, PubMed:22828015). May prevent the antiviral activity of murine APOBEC3 (PubMed:25505062, PubMed:23671100, PubMed:20702647). From AKV murine leukemia virus (AKR (endogenous) murine leukemia virus).
   5907..5932    +  misc_feature   pol region (fragment): Moloney murine leukemia virus (MMLV) pol region containing the splice acceptor site
   5940..5999    +  CDS            Gap43 (fragment): NEUM_RAT - Experimental evidence at protein level: Swiss-Prot protein existence level 1. This protein is associated with nerve growth. It is a major component of the motile 'growth cones' that form the tips of elongating axons. Plays a role in axonal and dendritic filopodia induction (By similarity). From Rattus norvegicus (Rat).
   6006..187     +  CDS            (3-F)Tyr-EGFP (across the origin): (3-F)Tyr-EGFP is a basic (constitutively fluorescent) green fluorescent protein published in 2004, derived from Aequorea victoria.
