[The description below was written by a language model from this plasmid's Addgene catalogue record and pLannotate feature annotations shown in this document.]
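Description:
pMP71-mGFP-llo190-mc38minor is a gammaretroviral transfer vector built on the MP71 backbone and catalogued as a mammalian expression plasmid. In bacteria it is maintained through a high-copy ColE1/pUC-type origin and selected with ampicillin via the β-lactamase gene; remnants of lac, rop and bom sequences in the feature table are leftovers of the cloning backbone. The viral portion comprises murine leukemia virus-type long terminal repeats flanking the cargo, a gammaretrovirus core encapsidation signal with adjoining gag-derived leader sequence, and a short pol fragment carrying the splice acceptor. Together these allow the transcript to be packaged into retroviral particles when gag, pol and env are supplied in trans, and to integrate into target cells. No separate internal promoter is annotated, so expression is presumably driven from the 5' LTR. A WPRE lies downstream of the insert, where it enhances transcript stability and expression.

The payload is a single fusion open reading frame. A short N-terminal Gap43 segment provides the palmitoylation signal that anchors an EGFP-type green fluorescent protein to membranes. According to the catalogue entry, its C-terminus is fused to the LLO190 epitope and to minigenes encoding three neoantigens from the mouse MC38 tumor, derived from Aatf, Irgq and Cpne1. The automated annotation detects the Cpne1 and Aatf fragments but does not label LLO190 or Irgq, probably because they are too short to be matched. The associated work concerns a therapeutic cancer vaccine in which genetically modified T cells carry antigens to lymphoid tissue. This suggests the construct is used to transduce T cells so that they express a trackable, membrane-bound antigen cassette.
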