Addgene plasmid #174604: pMP71-mGFP-llo190-mc38minor
Purpose: expresses palmytoylated GFP with a C terminal fusion of the LLO190 and minigenes of 3 neoantigens from the MC38 tumor in genes Aatf, irgq and cpne1
Depositing lab: Stanley Riddell. Depositing organization: Fred Hutchinson Cancer Center. Publication: A therapeutic cancer vaccine delivers antigens and adjuvants to lymphoid tissues using genetically modified T cells. Veatch JR, Singhi N, Srivastava S, Szeto JL, Jesernig B, Stull SM, Fitzgibbon M, Sarvothama M, Yechan-Gunja S, James SE, Riddell SR. J Clin Invest. 2021 Aug 16;131(16):e144195. doi: 10.1172/JCI144195. PubMed 34396986.
Backbone
  Vector backbone: mp71
  Vector type: Mammalian Expression
Growth in bacteria
  Bacterial resistance: Ampicillin, 100 μg/mL
  Growth temperature: 37°C
  Growth strain: DH5alpha
  Copy number: Unknown
Gene/Insert
  Gene/Insert name: palmitoyl-GFP C-term fusion LLO190 and minigenes of 3 neoantigens from MC38 tumor in genes Aatf irgq cpne1
Terms and licenses: Academic/Nonprofit Terms; Industry Terms: Not Available to Industry
How to cite: pMP71-mGFP-llo190-mc38minor was a gift from Stanley Riddell (Addgene plasmid # 174604 ; http://n2t.net/addgene:174604 ; RRID:Addgene_174604)
